>Addgene plasmid #147904 | pT7-EGFP-C1-HsNot9-shRNAres1_W | depositor full sequence | sequence record 290351 | Full Sequence
TAGTTATTAATAGTAATCAATTACGGGGTCATTAGTTCATAGCCCATATATGGAGTTCCGCGTTACATAA
CTTACGGTAAATGGCCCGCCTGGCTGACCGCCCAACGACCCCCGCCCATTGACGTCAATAATGACGTATG
TTCCCATAGTAACGCCAATAGGGACTTTCCATTGACGTCAATGGGTGGAGTATTTACGGTAAACTGCCCA
CTTGGCAGTACATCAAGTGTATCATATGCCAAGTACGCCCCCTATTGACGTCAATGACGGTAAATGGCCC
GCCTGGCATTATGCCCAGTACATGACCTTATGGGACTTTCCTACTTGGCAGTACATCTACGTATTAGTCA
TCGCTATTACCATGGTGATGCGGTTTTGGCAGTACATCAATGGGCGTGGATAGCGGTTTGACTCACGGGG
ATTTCCAAGTCTCCACCCCATTGACGTCAATGGGAGTTTGTTTTGGCACCAAAATCAACGGGACTTTCCA
AAATGTCGTAACAACTCCGCCCCATTGACGCAAATGGGCGGTAGGCGTGTACGGTGGGAGGTCTATATAA
GCAGAGCTCTCTGGCTAACTAGAGAACCCACTGCTTACTGGCTTATCGAAATTAATACGACTCACTATAG
GGAGACCCAAGCTCTAGCGCTACCGGTCGCCACCATGGTGAGCAAGGGCGAGGAGCTGTTCACCGGGGTG
GTGCCCATCCTGGTCGAGCTGGACGGCGACGTAAACGGCCACAAGTTCAGCGTGTCCGGCGAGGGCGAGG
GCGATGCCACCTACGGCAAGCTGACCCTGAAGTTCATCTGCACCACCGGCAAGCTGCCCGTGCCCTGGCC
CACCCTCGTGACCACCCTGACCTACGGCGTGCAGTGCTTCAGCCGCTACCCCGACCACATGAAGCAGCAC
GACTTCTTCAAGTCCGCCATGCCCGAAGGCTACGTCCAGGAGCGCACCATCTTCTTCAAGGACGACGGCA
ACTACAAGACCCGCGCCGAGGTGAAGTTCGAGGGCGACACCCTGGTGAACCGCATCGAGCTGAAGGGCAT
CGACTTCAAGGAGGACGGCAACATCCTGGGGCACAAGCTGGAGTACAACTACAACAGCCACAACGTCTAT
ATCATGGCCGACAAGCAGAAGAACGGCATCAAGGTGAACTTCAAGATCCGCCACAACATCGAGGACGGCA
GCGTGCAGCTCGCCGACCACTACCAGCAGAACACCCCCATCGGCGACGGCCCCGTGCTGCTGCCCGACAA
CCACTACCTGAGCACCCAGTCCGCCCTGAGCAAAGACCCCAACGAGAAGCGCGATCACATGGTCCTGCTG
GAGTTCGTGACCGCCGCCGGGATCACTCTCGGCATGGACGAGCTGTACAAGTCCGGACTCAGATCTCGAG
CTCAAGCTTCGAATTCTCACAGCCTGGCGACGGCTGCGCCTGTGCCTACTACACTGGCACAAGTGGATAG
AGAAAAGATCTATCAGTGGATCAATGAGCTGTCCAGTCCTGAGACTAGGGAAAATGCTTTGCTGGAGCTA
AGTAAGAAGCGAGAATCTGTTCCTGACCTTGCACCCATGTTATGGCACAGTTTCGGTACTATTGCAGCAC
TTTTACAGGAAATTGTAAATATTTATCCATCTATCAACCCACCCACCTTGACAGCACACCAGTCTAACAG
AGTTTGCAATGCTCTGGCATTACTGCAATGTGTAGCATCACATCCAGAAACCAGGTCAGCGTTTCTCGCA
GCACACATCCCACTTTTTTTGTACCCCTTTTTGCACACTGTCAGCAAAACACGTCCCTTTGAGTATCTCC
GGCTCACCAGCCTTGGAGTTATTGGGGCCCTGGTGAAAACAGATGAACAAGAAGTAATCAACTTTTTATT
AACAACAGAAATTATCCCTTTATGTTTGCGAATTATGGAATCTGGAAGTGAACTTTCTAAAACAGTTGCC
ACATTCATCCTCCAGAAGATCTTGTTAGATGACACTGGTTTGGCTTATATATGTCAGACGTATGAGCGTT
TCTCCCATGTTGCCATGATCTTGGGTAAGATGGTCCTGCAGCTATCCAAAGAGCCTTCTGCCCGTCTGCT
GAAGCATGTAGTGAGATGTTACCTTCGACTTTCAGATAACCCCAGGGCACGTGAAGCACTCAGACAGTGC
CTCCCTGACCAGCTGAAAGACACAACCTTCGCCCAGGTGCTAAAAGATGACACCACCACGAAACGCTGGC
TTGCACAACTGGTGAAGAACCTGCAAGAGGGCCAGGTCACCGATCCCCGGGGTATCCCCCTGCCCCCTCA
GTGAGGATCCACCGGATCTAGATAACTGATCATAATCAGCCATACCACATTTGTAGAGGTTTTACTTGCT
TTAAAAAACCTCCCACACCTCCCCCTGAACCTGAAACATAAAATGAATGCAATTGTTGTTGTTAACTTGT
TTATTGCAGCTTATAATGGTTACAAATAAAGCAATAGCATCACAAATTTCACAAATAAAGCATTTTTTTC
ACTGCATTCTAGTTGTGGTTTGTCCAAACTCATCAATGTATCTTAACGCGTAAATTGTAAGCGTTAATAT
TTTGTTAAAATTCGCGTTAAATTTTTGTTAAATCAGCTCATTTTTTAACCAATAGGCCGAAATCGGCAAA
ATCCCTTATAAATCAAAAGAATAGACCGAGATAGGGT
[37 nt withheld, positions 2698-2734]
AAAGAACGTGGACTCCAACGTCAAAGG
[49 nt withheld, positions 2762-2810]
T
[91 nt withheld, positions 2812-2902]
G
[124 nt withheld, positions 2904-3027]
CAGGTGGCACTTTTCGGGGAAATGTGCGCGGAACCCCTATTTGTTTATTTTTCTAAATACATTCAAATAT
GTATCCGCTCATGAGACAATAACCCTGATAAATGCTTCAATAATATTGAAAAAGGAAGAGTCCTGAGGCG
GAAAGAACCAGCTGTGGAATGTGTGTCAGTTAGGGTGTGGAAAGTCCCCAGGCTCCCCAGCAGGCAGAAG
TATGCAAAGCATGCATCTCAATTAGTCAGCAACCAGGTGTGGAAAGTCCCCAGGCTCCCCAGCAGGCAGA
AGTATGCAAAGCATGCATCTCAATTAGTCAGCAACCATAGTCCCGCCCCTAACTCCGCCCATCCCGCCCC
TAACTCCGCCCAGTTCCGCCCATTCTCCGCCCCATGGCTGACTAATTTTTTTTATTTATGCAGAGGCCGA
GGCCGCCTCGGCCTCTGAGCTATTCCAGAAGTAGTGAGGAGGCTTTTTTGGAGGCCTAGGCTTTTGCAAA
GATCGATCAAGAGACAGGATGAGGATCGTTTCGCATGATTGAACAAGATGGATTGCACGCAGGTTCTCCG
GCCGCTTGGGTGGAGAGGCTATTCGGCTATGACTGGGCACAACAGACAATCGGCTGCTCTGATGCCGCCG
TGTTCCGGCTGTCAGCGCAGGGGCGCCCGGTTCTTTTTGTCAAGACCGACCTGTCCGGTGCCCTGAATGA
ACTGCAAGACGAGGCAGCGCGGCTATCGTGGCTGGCCACGACGGGCGTTCCTTGCGCAGCTGTGCTCGAC
GTTGTCACTGAAGCGGGAAGGGACTGGCTGCTATTGGGCGAAGTGCCGGGGCAGGATCTCCTGTCATCTC
ACCTTGCTCCTGCCGAGAAAGTATCCATCATGGCTGATGCAATGCGGCGGCTGCATACGCTTGATCCGGC
TACCTGCCCATTCGACCACCAAGCGAAACATCGCATCGAGCGAGCACGTACTCGGATGGAAGCCGGTCTT
GTCGATCAGGATGATCTGGACGAAGAGCATCAGGGGCTCGCGCCAGCCGAACTGTTCGCCAGGCTCAAGG
CGAGCATGCCCGACGGCGAGGATCTCGTCGTGACCCATGGCGATGCCTGCTTGCCGAATATCATGGTGGA
AAATGGCCGCTTTTCTGGATTCATCGACTGTGGCCGGCTGGGTGTGGCGGACCGCTATCAGGACATAGCG
TTGGCTACCCGTGATATTGCTGAAGAGCTTGGCGGCGAATGGGCTGACCGCTTCCTCGTGCTTTACGGTA
TCGCCGCTCCCGATTCGCAGCGCATCGCCTTCTATCGCCTTCTTGACGAGTTCTTCTGAGCGGGACTCTG
GGGTTCGAAATGACCGACCAAGCGACGCCCAACCTGCCATCACGAGATTTCGATTCCACCGCCGCCTTCT
ATGAAAGGTTGGGCTTCGGAATCGTTTTCCGGGACGCCGGCTGGATGATCCTCCAGCGCGGGGATCTCAT
GCTGGAGTTCTTCGCCCACCCTAGGGGGAGGCTAACTGAAACACGGAAGGAGACAATACCGGAAGGAACC
CGCGCTATGACGGCAATAAAAAGACAGAATAAAACGCACGGTGTTGGGTCGTTTGTTCATAAACGCGGGG
TTCGGTCCCAGGGCTGGCACTCTGTCGATACCCCACCGAGACCCCATTGGGGCCAATACGCCCGCGTTTC
TTCCTTTTCCCCACCCCACCCCCCAAGTTCGGGTGAAGGCCCAGGGCTCGCAGCCAACGTCGGGGCGGCA
GGCCCTGCCATAGCCTCAGGTTACTCATATATACTTTAGATTGATTTAAAACTTCATTTTTAATTTAAAA
GGATCTAGGTGAAGATCCTTTTTGATAATCTCATGACCAAAATCCCTTAACGTGAGTTTTCGTTCCACTG
AGCGTCAGACCCCGTAGAAAAGATCAAAGGATCTTCTTGAGATCCTTTTTTTCTGCGCGTAATCTGCTGC
TTGCAAACAAAAAAACCACCGCTACCAGCGGTGGTTTGTTTGCCGGATCAAGAGCTACCAACTCTTTTTC
CGAAGGTAACTGGCTTCAGCAGAGCGCAGATACCAAATACTGTCCTTCTAGTGTAGCCGTAGTTAGGCCA
CCACTTCAAGAACTCTGTAGCACCGCCTACATACCTCGCTCTGCTAATCCTGTTACCAGTGGCTGCTGCC
AGTGGCGATAAGTCGTGTCTTACCGGGTTGGACTCAAGACGATAGTTACCGGATAAGGCGCAGCGGTCGG
GCTGAACGGGGGGTTCGTGCACACAGCCCAGCTTGGAGCGAACGACCTACACCGAACTGAGATACCTACA
GCGTGAGCTATGAGAAAGCGCCACGCTTCCCGAAGGGAGAAAGGCGGACAGGTATCCGGTAAGCGGCAGG
GTCGGAACAGGAGAGCGCACGAGGGAGCTTCCAGGGGGAAACGCCTGGTATCTTTATAGTCCTGTCGGGT
TTCGCCACCTCTGACTTGAGCGTCGATTTTTGTGATGCTCGTCAGGGGGGCGGAGCCTATGGAAAAACGC
CAGCAACGCGGCCTTTTTACGGTTCCTGGCCTTTTGCTGGCCTTTTGCTCACATGTTCTTTCCTGCGTTA
TCCCCTGATTCTGTGGATAACCGTATTACCGCCATGCAT
Features (pLannotate 1.2.2; 17 found; start..end, strand, type, name):
     61..364     +  enhancer       CMV enhancer: human cytomegalovirus immediate early enhancer
    365..568     +  promoter       CMV promoter: human cytomegalovirus (CMV) immediate early promoter
    564..597     +  LTR            5' LTR (truncated) (fragment): truncated 5' long terminal repeat (LTR) from HIV-1
    613..631     +  promoter       T7 promoter: promoter for bacteriophage T7 RNA polymerase
    665..1381    +  CDS            EGFP: EGFP is a basic (constitutively fluorescent) green fluorescent protein published in 1996, derived from Aequorea victoria. It is reported to be a rapidly-maturing weak dimer with moderate acid sensitivity.
   1382..1417    +  misc_feature   MCS (fragment): multiple cloning site
   1418..2311    +  CDS            CNOT9: CNOT9_HUMAN - Also known as RCD1, RQCD1. Experimental evidence at protein level: Swiss-Prot protein existence level 1. Component of the CCR4-NOT complex which is one of the major cellular mRNA deadenylases and is linked to various cellular processes including bulk mRNA degradation, miRNA-mediated repression, translational repression during translational initiation and general transcription regulation. Additional complex functions may be a consequence of its influence on mRNA expression. Involved in down- regulation of MYB- and JUN-dependent transcription. May play a role in cell differentiatio
   2337..2421    +  CDS            large T antigen (fragment): large T antigen from SV40 (simian virus 40)
   2444..2565    +  polyA_signal   SV40 poly(A) signal: SV40 polyadenylation signal
   2599..3027    -  rep_origin     f1 ori (sequence partly withheld): f1 bacteriophage origin of replication; arrow indicates direction of (+) strand synthesis
   3054..3158    +  promoter       AmpR promoter: bla
   3160..3517    +  promoter       SV40 promoter: SV40 enhancer and early promoter
   3552..4346    +  CDS            NeoR/KanR: aminoglycoside phosphotransferase from Tn5; aph(3')-II (or nptII); confers resistance to neomycin, kanamycin, and G418 (Geneticin®)
   4367..4519    +  CDS            ble (fragment): BLE_KLEPN - Experimental evidence at protein level: Swiss-Prot protein existence level 1. Binding protein with a strong affinity to the bleomycin family of antibiotics. Binds to CL990; an antimitotic-antibiotic compound. From Klebsiella pneumoniae.
   4578..4625    +  polyA_signal   HSV TK poly(A) signal: herpes simplex virus thymidine kinase polyadenylation signal (Cole and Stacy, 1985)
   4716..4732    -  polyA_signal   bGH poly(A) signal (fragment): bovine growth hormone polyadenylation signal
   4954..5542    +  rep_origin     ori: high-copy-number ColE1/pMB1/pBR322/pUC origin of replication
