[The description below was written by a language model from this plasmid's Addgene catalogue record and pLannotate feature annotations shown in this document.]
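Description:
pT7-EGFP-C1-HsNot9-shRNAres1_W is a 5.7 kb mammalian expression plasmid encoding human CNOT9 (also known as RQCD1, RCD1 or CAF40), a subunit of the CCR4-NOT deadenylase complex, fused to the C-terminus of EGFP. The catalogue lists the backbone as unknown, but the name and feature layout match an EGFP-C1-type vector. A CMV enhancer and immediate-early promoter are followed by a T7 promoter, the EGFP coding sequence, a short remnant of the multiple cloning site, the CNOT9 open reading frame and an SV40 polyadenylation signal. The CMV promoter drives expression in transfected mammalian cells. The T7 promoter upstream of EGFP would also permit transcription by T7 RNA polymerase.

The plasmid is propagated in E. coli at high copy from a pUC/ColE1-type origin and also carries an f1 origin. A single NeoR/KanR cassette sits behind tandem bacterial (bla) and SV40 early promoters and ends in an HSV TK poly(A) signal. It gives kanamycin resistance in bacteria and could support G418 selection in mammalian cells. The short HIV-1 LTR, SV40 large T antigen, ble and bGH poly(A) fragments in the annotation are probably incidental matches within backbone sequence rather than functional elements.

The "shRNAres1" label indicates a coding sequence altered to escape a CNOT9-targeting shRNA, which suits knockdown-and-rescue experiments. The "_W" suffix may refer to the tryptophan-binding pockets of CNOT9 examined in the associated study of miRNA-mediated silencing. However, the record does not specify any mutations, so the exact changes relative to the reference transcript should be checked against the sequence, which the depositor notes may be theoretical.
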