Addgene plasmid #147904: pT7-EGFP-C1-HsNot9-shRNAres1_W
Purpose: Mammalian Expression of HsNot9-shRNAres1
Depositing lab: Elisa Izaurralde. Depositing organization: Max Planck Institute for Developmental Biology. Publication: A DDX6-CNOT1 complex and W-binding pockets in CNOT9 reveal direct links between miRNA target recognition and silencing. Chen Y, Boland A, Kuzuoglu-Ozturk D, Bawankar P, Loh B, Chang CT, Weichenrieder O, Izaurralde E. Mol Cell. 2014 Jun 5;54(5):737-50. doi: 10.1016/j.molcel.2014.03.034. Epub 2014 Apr 24. PubMed 24768540.
Backbone
  Vector backbone: Unknown
  Vector type: Mammalian Expression
Growth in bacteria
  Bacterial resistance: Kanamycin, 50 μg/mL
  Growth temperature: 37°C
  Growth strain: DH5alpha
  Copy number: High Copy
Gene/Insert
  Gene/Insert name: HsNot9-shRNAres1 (alt names: RCD1; CT129, RCD1+, CNOT9)
  Species: H. sapiens (human)
  Entrez Gene: CNOT9 (a.k.a. CAF40, CT129, RCD-1, RCD1, RQCD1)
  Cloning method: Unknown
Terms and licenses: Academic/Nonprofit Terms; Industry Terms: Not Available to Industry
Depositor comments: sequence based on NCBI:NM_005444.1 Plasmids from this collection were made available to the research community and donated after the lab closed. Please note that the sequence provided by the depositing laboratory may be theoretical/predicted or based on Sanger sequencing results. There may be discrepancies between sequencing results obtained by Addgene and the depositor sequence. If an Addgene verified sequence is not available, please contact before placing your order to request that our lab fully sequence the plasmid.
How to cite: pT7-EGFP-C1-HsNot9-shRNAres1_W was a gift from Elisa Izaurralde (Addgene plasmid # 147904 ; http://n2t.net/addgene:147904 ; RRID:Addgene_147904)
